>Addgene plasmid #115088 | BIR1 C9_pECIA2 | addgene full sequence | sequence record 298779 | Addgene NGS Result
GTAAAACGACGGCCAGTGAATTAATTCGTTGCAGGACAGGATGTGGTGCCCGATGTGACTAGCTCTTTGC
TGCAGGCCGTCCTATCCTCTGGTTCCGATAAGAGACCCAGAACTCCGGCCCCCCACCGCCCACCGCCACC
CCCATACATATGTGGTACGCAAGTAAGAGTGCCTGCGCATGCCCCATGTGCCCCACCAAGAGCTTTGCAT
CCCATACAAGTCCCCAAAGTGGAGAACCGAACCAATTCTTCGCGGGCAGAACAAAAGCTTCTGCACACGT
CTCCACTCGAATTTGGAGCCGGCCGGCGTGTGCAAAAGAGGTGAATCGAACGAAAGACCCGTGTGTAAAG
CCGCGTTTCCAAAATGTATAAAACCGAGAGCATCTGGCCAATGTGCATCAGTTGTGGTCAGCAGCAAAAT
CAAGTGAATCATCTCAGTGCAACTAAAGGGGGGATCCGATCTCAATATGAAGTTATGCATATTACTGGCC
GTCGTGGCCTTTGTTGGCCTCTCGCTCGGGGCCAACATAGATTGCTTAAGGACCTTTAAATCTCAAGTAG
AGGATCCAAATAGATATTTATCGACTTGGGTTTTTGGCAACGAGACTGCTGGTTATATCTGCAAGTTCAG
TGGTGTGACTTGTTGGCATGATGATGAGAATAGGGTTTTGAGTATTAAGCTATCTGGTTATGGTCTTAGA
GGAGTGTTTCCTCCTGCGGTTAAGCTATGTGCTGATCTCACTGGTTTAGATCTTTCTAGAAACAACTTCT
CTGGACCTTTACCAGCCAACATTAGCACCTTGATTCCACTTGTTACGATTCTAGACCTCTCCTACAATAG
CTTCTCTGGTGAAATCCCTATGTTGATCTCCAACATTACCTTTTTGAACACTCTTATGCTTCAGCATAAC
CAGTTCACGGGTACTCTTCCTCCCCAGCTAGCGCAACTTGGACGGCTCAAAACATTCTCTGTGTCTGACA
ATCGTCTCGTTGGTCCTATCCCAAATTTCAACCAAACCTTGCAGTTTAAGCAGGAATTGTTTGCTAATAA
CCTGGATCTGTGTGGTAAGCCTCTAGATGACTGTAAGAGTGCTTCTAGCTCTCGTCTGGAGGTGCTGTTC
CAGGGACCAGGGAGCGACAAAACTCACACATGCCCACCGTGCCCAGCACCTGAACTCCTGGGGGGACCGT
CAGTCTTCCTCTTCCCCCCAAAACCCAAGGACACCCTCATGATCTCCCGGACCCCTGAGGTCACATGCGT
GGTGGTGGACGTGAGCCACGAAGACCCTGAGGTCAAGTTCAACTGGTACGTGGACGGCGTGGAGGTGCAT
AATGCCAAGACAAAGCCGCGGGAGGAGCAGTACAACAGCACGTACCGTGTGGTCAGCGTCCTCACCGTCC
TGCACCAGGACTGGCTGAATGGCAAGGAGTACAAGTGCAAGGTCTCCAACAAAGCCCTCCCAGCCCCCAT
CGAGAAAACCATCTCCAAAGCCAAAGGGCAGCCCCGAGAACCACAGGTGTACACCCTGCCCCCATCCCGG
GAGGAGATGACCAAGAACCAGGTCAGCCTGACCTGCCTGGTCAAAGGCTTCTATCCCAGCGACATCGCCG
TGGAGTGGGAGAGCAATGGGCAGCCGGAGAACAACTACAAGACCACGCCTCCCGTGCTGGACTCCGACGG
CTCCTTCTTCCTCTACAGCAAGCTCACCGTGGACAAGAGCAGGTGGCAGCAGGGGAACGTCTTCTCATGC
TCCGTGATGCATGAGGGTCTGCACAACCACTACACGCAGAAGAGCCTCTCCCTGTCTCCGGGTAAATCTA
GAGGGCCCTTCGAAGGTAAGCCTATCCCTAACCCTCTCCTCGGTCTCGATTCTACGCGTACCGGTCATCA
TCACCATCACCATTGAGTTTAAACCCGCTGATCAGCCTCGACTGTGCCTTCTAAGGCCTGAGCTCGCTGA
TCAGCCTCGATCGAGGATCCAGACATGATAAGATACATTGATGAGTTTGGACAAACCACAACTAGAATGC
AGTGAAAAAAATGCTTTATTTGTGAAATTTGTGATGCTATTGCTTTATTTGTAACCATTATAAGCTGCAA
TAAACAAGTTAACAACAACAATTGCATTCATTTTATGTTTCAGGTTCAGGGGGAGGTGTGGGAGGTTTTT
TAAAGCAAGTAAAACCTCTACAAATGTGGTATGGCTGATTATGATCAGTCGACCTGCAGGCATGCAAGCT
TGGCGTAATCATGGTCATAGCTGTTTCCTGTGTGAAATTGTTATCCGCTCACAATTCCACACAACATACG
AGCCGGAAGCATAAAGTGTAAAGCCTGGGGTGCCTAATGAGTGAGCTAACTCACATTAATTGCGTTGCGC
TCACTGCCCGCTTTCCAGTCGGGAAACCTGTCGTGCCAGCTGCATTAATGAATCGGCCAACGCGCGGGGA
GAGGCGGTTTGCGTATTGGGCGCTCTTCCGCTTCCTCGCTCACTGACTCGCTGCGCTCGGTCGTTCGGCT
GCGGCGAGCGGTATCAGCTCACTCAAAGGCGGTAATACGGTTATCCACAGAATCAGGGGATAACGCAGGA
AAGAACATGTGAGCAAAAGGCCAGCAAAAGGCCAGGAACCGTAAAAAGGCCGCGTTGCTGGCGTTTTTCC
ATAGGCTCCGCCCCCCTGACGAGCATCACAAAAATCGACGCTCAAGTCAGAGGTGGCGAAACCCGACAGG
ACTATAAAGATACCAGGCGTTTCCCCCTGGAAGCTCCCTCGTGCGCTCTCCTGTTCCGACCCTGCCGCTT
ACCGGATACCTGTCCGCCTTTCTCCCTTCGGGAAGCGTGGCGCTTTCTCATAGCTCACGCTGTAGGTATC
TCAGTTCGGTGTAGGTCGTTCGCTCCAAGCTGGGCTGTGTGCACGAACCCCCCGTTCAGCCCGACCGCTG
CGCCTTATCCGGTAACTATCGTCTTGAGTCCAACCCGGTAAGACACGACTTATCGCCACTGGCAGCAGCC
ACTGGTAACAGGATTAGCAGAGCGAGGTATGTAGGCGGTGCTACAGAGTTCTTGAAGTGGTGGCCTAACT
ACGGCTACACTAGAAGAACAGTATTTGGTATCTGCGCTCTGCTGAAGCCAGTTACCTTCGGAAAAAGAGT
TGGTAGCTCTTGATCCGGCAAACAAACCACCGCTGGTAGCGGTGGTTTTTTTGTTTGCAAGCAGCAGATT
ACGCGCAGAAAAAAAGGATCTCAAGAAGATCCTTTGATCTTTTCTACGGGGTCTGACGCTCAGTGGAACG
AAAACTCACGTTAAGGGATTTTGGTCATGAGATTATCAAAAAGGATCTTCACCTAGATCCTTTTAAATTA
AAAATGAAGTTTTAAATCAATCTAAAGTATATATGAGTAAACTTGGTCTGACAGTTACCAATGCTTAATC
AGTGAGGCACCTATCTCAGCGATCTGTCTATTTCGTTCATCCATAGTTGCCTGACTCCCCGTCGTGTAGA
TAACTACGATACGGGAGGGCTTACCATCTGGCCCCAGTGCTGCAATGATACCGCGAGACCCACGCTCACC
GGCTCCAGATTTATCAGCAATAAACCAGCCAGCCGGAAGGGCCGAGCGCAGAAGTGGTCCTGCAACTTTA
TCCGCCTCCATCCAGTCTATTAATTGTTGCCGGGAAGCTAGAGTAAGTAGTTCGCCAGTTAATAGTTTGC
GCAACGTTGTTGCCATTGCTACAGGCATCGTGGTGTCACGCTCGTCGTTTGGTATGGCTTCATTCAGCTC
CGGTTCCCAACGATCAAGGCGAGTTACATGATCCCCCATGTTGTGCAAAAAAGCGGTTAGCTCCTTCGGT
CCTCCGATCGTTGTCAGAAGTAAGTTGGCCGCAGTGTTATCACTCATGGTTATGGCAGCACTGCATAATT
CTCTTACTGTCATGCCATCCGTAAGATGCTTTTCTGTGACTGGTGAGTACTCAACCAAGTCATTCTGAGA
ATAGTGTATGCGGCGACCGAGTTGCTCTTGCCCGGCGTCAATACGGGATAATACCGCGCCACATAGCAGA
ACTTTAAAAGTGCTCATCATTGGAAAACGTTCTTCGGGGCGAAAACTCTCAAGGATCTTACCGCTGTTGA
GATCCAGTTCGATGTAACCCACTCGTGCACCCAACTGATCTTCAGCATCTTTTACTTTCACCAGCGTTTC
TGGGTGAGCAAAAACAGGAAGGCAAAATGCCGCAAAAAAGGGAATAAGGGCGACACGGAAATGTTGAATA
CTCATACTCTTCCTTTTTCAATATTATTGAAGCATTTATCAGGGTTATTGTCTCATGAGCGGATACATAT
TTGAATGTATTTAGAAAAATAAACAAATAGGGGTTCCGCGCACATTTCCCCGAAAAGTGCCACCTGACGT
CTAAGAAACCATTATTATCATGACATTAACCTATAAAAATAGGCGTATCACGAGGCCCTTTCGTCTCGCG
CGTTTCGGTGATGACGGTGAAAACCTCTGACACATGCAGCTCCCGGAGACGGTCACAGCTTGTCTGTAAG
CGGATGCCGGGAGCAGACAAGCCCGTCAGGGCGCGTCAGCGGGTGTTGGCGGGTGTCGGGGCTGGCTTAA
CTATGCGGCATCAGAGCAGATTGTACTGAGAGTGCACCATATGCGGTGTGAAATACCGCACAGATGCGTA
AGGAGAAAATACCGCATCAGGCGCCATTCGCCATTCAGGCTGCGCAACTGTTGGGAAGGGCGATCGGTGC
GGGCCTCTTCGCTATTACGCCAGCTGGCGAAAGGGGGATGTGCTGCAAGGCGATTAAGTTGGGTAACGCC
AGGGTTTTCCCAGTCACGACGTT
Features (pLannotate 1.2.2; 18 found; start..end, strand, type, name):
     23..449     +  promoter       MT promoter: Drosophila metallothionein promoter
    467..520     +  sig_peptide    BiP signal sequence: Drosophila BiP signal sequence
    521..1105    +  CDS            Y5838_ARATH (fragment): Experimental evidence at protein level: Swiss-Prot protein existence level 1. From Arabidopsis thaliana (Mouse-ear cress).
   1136..1816    +  CDS            IGHG1 (fragment): IGHG1_HUMAN - Experimental evidence at protein level: Swiss-Prot protein existence level 1. Constant region of immunoglobulin heavy chains. Immunoglobulins, also known as antibodies, are membrane-bound or secreted glycoproteins produced by B lymphocytes. In the recognition phase of humoral immunity, the membrane-bound immunoglobulins serve as receptors which, upon binding of a specific antigen, trigger the clonal expansion and differentiation of B lymphocytes into immunoglobulins- secreting plasma cells. Secreted immunoglobulins mediate the effector phase of humoral immunity, which results in
   1835..1876    +  CDS            V5 tag: epitope tag from simian virus 5
   1976..2110    -  polyA_signal   SV40 poly(A) signal: SV40 polyadenylation signal
   2133..2217    -  CDS            large T antigen (fragment): large T antigen from SV40 (simian virus 40)
   2217..2241    +  misc_feature   MCS (fragment): pUC18/19 multiple cloning site
   2278..2294    -  protein_bind   lac operator: The lac repressor binds to the lac operator to inhibit transcription in E. coli. This inhibition can be relieved by adding lactose or isopropyl-β-D-thiogalactopyranoside (IPTG). lac repressor encoded by lacI
   2302..2332    -  promoter       lac promoter: promoter for the E. coli lac operon
   2347..2368    -  protein_bind   CAP binding site: CAP binding activates transcription in the presence of cAMP. E. coli catabolite activator protein
   2381..2473    -  CDS            lacI (fragment): lac repressor; lacI; The lac repressor binds to the lac operator to inhibit transcription in E. coli. This inhibition can be relieved by adding lactose or isopropyl-β-D-thiogalactopyranoside (IPTG).
   2656..3244    -  rep_origin     ori: high-copy-number ColE1/pMB1/pBR322/pUC origin of replication
   3415..4275    -  CDS            AmpR: β-lactamase; bla; confers resistance to ampicillin, carbenicillin, and related antibiotics
   4276..4380    -  promoter       AmpR promoter: bla
   4475..4510    +  CDS            rop (fragment): Rop protein, which maintains plasmids at low copy number; rop
   4612..4711    +  misc_feature   bom (fragment): basis of mobility region from pBR322
   4717..21      -  CDS            lacZα (fragment) (across the origin): LacZα fragment of β-galactosidase; lacZ fragment
