[The description below was written by a language model from this plasmid's Addgene catalogue record and pLannotate feature annotations shown in this document.]
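Description:
BIR1 C9_pECIA2 is an insect-cell expression plasmid built on the pECIA2 backbone and designed for secreted production of a plant receptor ectodomain in Drosophila cell culture. It is maintained in E. coli as a high-copy plasmid through a ColE1/pUC-type origin and selected with ampicillin via the β-lactamase gene. The remaining bacterial elements in the 4,853 nt sequence (lac promoter/operator, and lacZα, lacI, rop and bom fragments) are leftovers from the cloning vector lineage. No marker for selection in insect cells is annotated.

The expression cassette is driven by the Drosophila metallothionein promoter, which is induced by adding copper sulfate. Downstream, a Drosophila BiP signal sequence directs the product into the secretory pathway. It is followed by the extracellular domain of Arabidopsis thaliana BIR1 (AT5G48380, BAK1-interacting receptor-like kinase 1), a leucine-rich repeat receptor kinase, which was inserted by ligation-independent cloning. The ectodomain is fused at its C terminus to a human IgG1 Fc fragment and a V5 epitope. The record also lists a hexahistidine tag, although the feature table does not annotate it separately. An SV40 polyadenylation signal lies downstream of the cassette, although the feature table annotates it on the opposite strand.

The construct is the Fc-tagged bait in a paired bait and prey system and is meant to be used with the matching prey vector BIR1 C9_pECIA14. It comes from a study that mapped an extracellular interaction network among Arabidopsis leucine-rich repeat receptor kinases. The Fc, V5 and His tags would typically be used for capture, detection and purification of the secreted protein, although the record does not spell out their individual roles.
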