Addgene plasmid #115088: BIR1 C9_pECIA2
Purpose: Bait vector BIR1 C9_pECIA2 should be used with prey vector BIR1 C9_pECIA14.
Depositing lab: Youssef Belkhadir. Depositing organization: Gregor Mendel Institute of Molecular Plant Biology. Publication: An extracellular network of Arabidopsis leucine-rich repeat receptor kinases. Smakowska-Luzan E, Mott GA, Parys K, Stegmann M, Howton TC, Layeghifard M, Neuhold J, Lehner A, Kong J, Grunwald K, Weinberger N, Satbhai SB, Mayer D, Busch W, Madalinski M, Stolt-Bergner P, Provart NJ, Mukhtar MS, Zipfel C, Desveaux D, Guttman DS, Belkhadir Y. Nature. 2018 Jan 18;553(7688):342-346. doi: 10.1038/nature25184. Epub 2018 Jan 10. PubMed 29320478.
Backbone
  Vector backbone: pECIA2
  Backbone manufacturer: Chris Garcia (Addgene plasmid # 47032)
  Vector type: Insect Expression
Growth in bacteria
  Bacterial resistance: Ampicillin, 100 μg/mL
  Growth temperature: 37°C
  Growth strain: DH5alpha
  Copy number: High Copy
Gene/Insert
  Gene/Insert name: AT5G48380
  Species: A. thaliana (mustard weed)
  Entrez Gene: BIR1 (a.k.a. AT5G48380, BAK1-interacting receptor-like kinase 1, K23F3.10)
  Promoter: Metallothionein (Copper-Inducible)
  Tag / fusion protein: Fc, V5 and hexahistidine tags (C terminal on backbone)
  Cloning method: Ligation Independent Cloning
Terms and licenses: Academic/Nonprofit Terms; Industry Terms: Not Available to Industry
Depositor comments: Plasmid for secreted expression in Drosophila cell culture by induction via CuSO4. Insert is an extracellular domain of indicated LRR-RK, C-terminally tagged with Fc, V5 and hexahistidine tags. Insert Protein Sequence: ANIDCLRTFKSQVEDPNRYLSTWVFGNETAGYICKFSGVTCWHDDENRVLSIKLSGYGLRGVFPPAVKLCADLTGLDLSRNNFSGPLPANISTLIPLVTILDLSYNSFSGEIPMLISNITFLNTLMLQHNQFTGTLPPQLAQLGRLKTFSVSDNRLVGPIPNFNQTLQFKQELFANNLDLCGKPLDDCKSASSSR
How to cite: BIR1 C9_pECIA2 was a gift from Youssef Belkhadir (Addgene plasmid # 115088 ; http://n2t.net/addgene:115088 ; RRID:Addgene_115088)
